Addgene plasmid #188122: pMXS-IRES-BLAST flag-CAD G1347A
Purpose: Expresses C-terminal flag-tagged human CAD G1347A in mammalian cells
Depositing lab: Richard Possemato. Depositing organization: NYU Grossman School of Medicine. Publication: Allosteric regulation of CAD modulates de novo pyrimidine synthesis during the cell cycle. Shin J, Mir H, Khurram MA, Fujihara KM, Dynlacht BD, Cardozo TJ, Possemato R. Nat Metab. 2023 Feb 6. doi: 10.1038/s42255-023-00735-9. PubMed 36747088.
Backbone
  Vector backbone: pMXS-IRES-BLAST
  Backbone size w/o insert (bp): 5623
  Vector type: Mammalian Expression, Retroviral
  Selectable markers: Blasticidin
Growth in bacteria
  Bacterial resistance: Ampicillin, 100 μg/mL
  Growth temperature: 37°C
  Growth strain: NEB Stable
  Copy number: High Copy
Gene/Insert
  Gene/Insert name: CAD (alt name: carbamoyl-phosphate synthetase 2, aspartate transcarbamylase, and dihydroorotase)
  Species: H. sapiens (human)
  Insert size (bp): 6702
  Mutation: TCC -> AGT silent mutations at nt439-441 eliminating PAM site for sgRNA target sequence 5'-ATTGGGGTCCAAGAATGGCA-3' and G -> C mutation at nt4040 for Gly1347 -> Ala mutation of CAD
  Entrez Gene: CAD (a.k.a. CDG1Z, DEE50, EIEE50, GATD4)
  Tag / fusion protein: Flag tag (N terminal on insert)
  Cloning method: Gibson Cloning
  Sequencing primers: 5′ AGTAGACGGCATCGCAGCTTGGATA; 3′ CGGAATTTACGTAGCGGCCGC
Terms and licenses: Academic/Nonprofit Terms; Industry Terms: Not Available to Industry
How to cite: pMXS-IRES-BLAST flag-CAD G1347A was a gift from Richard Possemato (Addgene plasmid # 188122 ; http://n2t.net/addgene:188122 ; RRID:Addgene_188122)
