[The description below was written by a language model from this plasmid's Addgene catalogue record and pLannotate feature annotations shown in this document.]
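Description:
pMXS-IRES-BLAST flag-CAD G1347A is a Moloney murine leukemia virus-based retroviral expression vector for stable expression of a mutant form of human CAD in mammalian cells. It is propagated in E. coli as a high-copy plasmid through a ColE1/pUC-type origin and selected with ampicillin via the β-lactamase gene and its promoter. The viral portion comprises a 5' MMLV LTR, the MMLV packaging signal (with an annotated MESV Ψ fragment), a truncated gag lacking its start codon, a pol-derived region carrying the splice acceptor, and 3' LTR sequences. These elements allow the transcript to be packaged into retroviral particles when gag, pol and env are supplied in trans. No separate internal promoter is annotated, so expression is presumably driven from the 5' LTR.

The payload is the roughly 6.7 kb human CAD coding sequence, which encodes the multifunctional enzyme of de novo pyrimidine synthesis (glutamine amidotransferase, carbamoyl-phosphate synthetase, aspartate transcarbamylase and dihydroorotase activities). It carries a single-nucleotide change producing the Gly1347-to-Ala substitution. It also carries silent changes that remove the PAM of an sgRNA target site, making the cDNA resistant to Cas9 cutting and suitable for re-expression in cells whose endogenous CAD has been knocked out. Downstream, an EMCV IRES links CAD to blasticidin S deaminase on the same transcript, so blasticidin selection enriches for transduced, CAD-expressing cells.

The record is inconsistent about the Flag tag: the purpose line calls it C-terminal, while the tag field lists it as N-terminal on the insert, and the feature table does not annotate it. The associated work concerns allosteric regulation of CAD during the cell cycle.
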