Features (pLannotate 1.2.2; 14 found; start..end, strand, type, name):
     22..615     +  LTR            LTR: long terminal repeat from Moloney murine leukemia virus
    678..877     +  misc_feature   MMLV Ψ: packaging signal of Moloney murine leukemia virus (MMLV)
    929..1017    +  misc_feature   MESV Ψ (fragment): packaging signal of murine embryonic stem cell virus
   1094..1510    +  CDS            gag (truncated): truncated Moloney murine leukemia virus (MMLV) gag gene lacking the start codon
   1520..1894    +  misc_feature   pol region: Moloney murine leukemia virus (MMLV) pol region containing the splice acceptor site
   1923..8597    +  CDS            CAD: PYR1_HUMAN - Experimental evidence at protein level: Swiss-Prot protein existence level 1. This protein is a 'fusion' protein encoding four enzymatic activities of the pyrimidine pathway (GATase, CPSase, ATCase and DHOase). From Homo sapiens (Human).
   8798..9260    +  misc_feature   IRES: internal ribosome entry site (IRES) of the encephalomyocarditis virus (EMCV)
   9280..9669    +  CDS            BSD: blasticidin S deaminase; Aspergillus terreus BSD; confers resistance to blasticidin
   9718..9839    +  LTR            3' LTR (ΔU3) (fragment): self-inactivating 3' long terminal repeat (LTR) from Moloney murine leukemia virus
   9840..10309   +  LTR            LTR: long terminal repeat from Moloney murine leukemia virus
  10375..10427   -  CDS            lacI (fragment): lac repressor; lacI; The lac repressor binds to the lac operator to inhibit transcription in E. coli. This inhibition can be relieved by adding lactose or isopropyl-β-D-thiogalactopyranoside (IPTG).
  10610..11198   -  rep_origin     ori: high-copy-number ColE1/pMB1/pBR322/pUC origin of replication
  11362..12222   -  CDS            AmpR: β-lactamase; bla; confers resistance to ampicillin, carbenicillin, and related antibiotics
  12223..12327   -  promoter       AmpR promoter: bla
>Addgene plasmid #188122 | pMXS-IRES-BLAST flag-CAD G1347A | addgene full sequence | sequence record 372185 | Addgene NGS Result
CCCGAAAAGTGCCACCTGCATAATGAAAGACCCCACCTGTAGGTTTGGCAAGCTAGCTTAAGTAACGCCA
TTTTGCAAGGCATGGAAAAATACATAACTGAGAATAGAAAAGTTCAGATCAAGGTCAGGAACAGATGGAA
CAGCTGAATATGGGCCAAACAGGATATCTGTGGTAAGCAGTTCCTGCCCCGGCTCAGGGCCAAGAACAGA
TGGAACAGCTGAATATGGGCCAAACAGGATATCTGTGGTAAGCAGTTCCTGCCCCGGCTCAGGGCCAAGA
ACAGATGGTCCCCAGATGCGGTCCAGCCCTCAGCAGTTTCTAGAGAACCATCAGATGTTTCCAGGGTGCC
CCAAGGACCTGAAATGACCCTGTGCCTTATTTGAACTAACCAATCAGTTCGCTTCTCGCTTCTGTTCGCG
CGCTTCTGCTCCCCGAGCTCAATAAAAGAGCCCACAACCCCTCACTCGGCGCGCCAGTCCTCCGATTGAC
TGAGTCGCCCGGGTACCCGTGTATCCAATAAACCCTCTTGCAGTTGCATCCGACTTGTGGTCTCGCTGTT
CCTTGGGAGGGTCTCCTCTGAGTGATTGACTACCCGTCAGCGGGGGTCTTTCATTTGGGGGCTCGTCCGG
GATCGGGAGACCCCTGCCCAGGGACCACCGACCCACCACCGGGAGGTAAGCTGGCCAGCAACTTATCTGT
GTCTGTCCGATTGTCTAGTGTCTATGACTGATTTTATGCGCCTGCGTCGGTACTAGTTAGCTAACTAGCT
CTGTATCTGGCGGACCCGTGGTGGAACTGACGAGTTCGGAACACCCGGCCGCAACCCTGGGAGACGTCCC
AGGGACTTCGGGGGCCGTTTTTGTGGCCCGACCTGAGTCCAAAAATCCCGATCGTTTTGGACTCTTTGGT
GCACCCCCCTAATAGGAGGGATATGTGGTTCTGGTAGGAGACGAGAACCTAAAACAGTTCCCGCCTCCGT
CTGAATTTTTGCTTTCGGTTTGGGACCGAAGCCGCGCCGCGCGTCTTGTCTGCTGCAGCATCGTTCTGTG
TTGTCTCTGTCTGACTGTGTTTCTGTATTTGTCTGAAAATTAGGGCCAGACTGTTACCACTCCCTTAAGT
TTGACCTTAGGTCACTGGAAAGATGTCGAGCGGATCGCTCACAACCAGTCGGTAGATGTCAAGAAGAGAC
GTTGGGTTACCTTCTGCTCTGCAGAATGGCCAACCTTTAACGTCGGATGGCCGCGAGACGGCACCTTTAA
CCGAGACCTCATCACCCAGGTTAAGATCAAGGTCTTTTCACCTGGCCCGCATGGACACCCAGACCAGGTC
CCCTACATCGTGACCTGGGAAGCCTTGGCTTTTGACCCCCCTCCCTGGGTCAAGCCCTTTGTACACCCTA
AGCCTCCGCCTCCTCTTCCTCCATCCGCCCCGTCTCTCCCCCTTGAACCTCCTCGTTCGACCCCGCCTCG
ATCCTCCCTTTATCCAGCCCTCACTCCTTCTCTAGGCGCCCCCATATGGCCATATGAGATCTTATATGGG
GCACCCCCGCCCCTTGTAAACTTCCCTGACCCTGACATGACAAGAGTTACTAACAGCCCCTCTCTCCAAG
CTCACTTACAGGCTCTCTACTTAGTCCAGCACGAAGTCTGGAGACCTCTGGCGGCAGCCTACCAAGAACA
ACTGGACCGACCGGTGGTACCTCACCCTTACCGAGTCGGCGACACAGTGTGGGTCCGCCGACACCAGACT
AAGAACCTAGAACCTCGCTGGAAAGGACCTTACACAGTCCTGCTGACCACCCCCACCGCCCTCAAAGTAG
ACGGCATCGCAGCTTGGATACACGCCGCCCACGTGAAGGCTGCCGACCCCGGGGGTGGACCATCCTCTAG
ACTGCCGGATCTAGCTAGTTAATTAAGGATCCATGGCGGCCCTAGTGTTGGAGGACGGGTCGGTCCTGCG
GGGCCAGCCCTTTGGGGCCGCCGTGTCGACTGCCGGGGAAGTGGTGTTTCAAACCGGCATGGTCGGCTAC
CCCGAGGCCCTCACTGATCCCTCCTACAAGGCACAGATCTTAGTGCTCACCTATCCTCTGATCGGCAACT
ATGGCATCCCCCCAGATGAAATGGATGAGTTCGGTCTCTGCAAGTGGTTTGAATCCTCGGGCATCCACGT
AGCAGCACTGGTAGTGGGAGAGTGCTGTCCTACTCCCAGCCACTGGAGTGCCACCCGCACCCTGCATGAG
TGGCTGCAGCAGCATGGCATCCCTGGCTTGCAAGGAGTAGACACTCGGGAGCTGACCAAGAAGTTGCGGG
AACAGGGGTCTCTGCTGGGGAAGCTGGTCCAGAATGGAACAGAACCTTCAAGTCTGCCATTCTTGGACCC
CAATGCCCGCCCCCTGGTACCAGAGGTCTCCATTAAGACTCCACGGGTATTCAATACAGGGGGTGCCCCT
CGGATCCTTGCTTTGGACTGTGGCCTCAAGTATAATCAGATCCGATGCCTCTGCCAGCGTGGGGCTGAGG
TCACTGTGGTACCCTGGGACCATGCACTAGACAGCCAAGAGTATGAGGGTCTCTTCTTAAGTAATGGGCC
TGGTGACCCTGCCTCCTATCCCAGTGTCGTATCCACACTGAGCCGTGTTTTATCTGAGCCTAATCCCCGA
CCTGTCTTTGGGATCTGCCTGGGACACCAGCTATTGGCCTTAGCCATTGGGGCCAAGACTTACAAGATGA
GATATGGGAACCGAGGCCATAACCAGCCCTGCTTGTTGGTGGGCTCTGGGCGCTGCTTTCTGACATCCCA
GAACCATGGGTTTGCTGTGGAGACAGACTCACTGCCAGCAGACTGGGCTCCTCTCTTCACCAACGCCAAT
GATGGTTCCAATGAAGGCATTGTGCACAACAGCTTGCCTTTCTTCAGTGTCCAGTTTCACCCAGAGCACC
AAGCTGGCCCTTCAGATATGGAACTGCTTTTCGATATCTTTCTGGAAACTGTGAAAGAGGCCACAGCTGG
GAACCCTGGGGGCCAGACAGTTAGAGAGCGGCTGACTGAGCGCCTCTGTCCCCCTGGGATTCCCACTCCC
GGCTCTGGACTTCCACCACCACGAAAGGTTCTGATCCTGGGCTCAGGGGGCCTCTCCATTGGCCAAGCTG
GAGAATTTGACTACTCGGGCTCTCAGGCAATTAAGGCCCTGAAGGAGGAAAACATCCAGACGTTGCTGAT
CAACCCCAATATTGCCACAGTGCAGACCTCCCAGGGGCTGGCCGACAAGGTCTATTTTCTTCCCATAACA
CCTCATTATGTAACCCAGGTGATACGTAATGAACGCCCCGATGGTGTGTTACTGACTTTTGGGGGCCAGA
CTGCTCTGAACTGTGGTGTGGAGCTGACCAAGGCCGGGGTGCTGGCTCGGTATGGGGTCCGGGTCCTGGG
CACACCAGTGGAGACCATTGAGCTGACCGAGGATCGACGGGCCTTTGCTGCCAGAATGGCAGAGATCGGA
GAGCATGTGGCCCCGAGCGAGGCAGCAAATTCTCTTGAACAGGCCCAGGCAGCCGCTGAACGGCTGGGGT
ACCCTGTGCTAGTGCGTGCAGCCTTTGCCCTGGGTGGCCTGGGCTCTGGCTTTGCCTCTAACAGGGAGGA
GCTCTCTGCTCTCGTGGCCCCAGCTTTTGCCCATACCAGCCAAGTGCTAGTAGACAAGTCTCTGAAGGGA
TGGAAGGAGATTGAGTACGAGGTGGTGAGAGACGCCTATGGCAACTGTGTCACGGTGTGTAACATGGAGA
ACTTGGACCCACTGGGCATCCACACTGGTGAGTCCATAGTGGTGGCCCCTAGCCAGACACTGAATGACAG
GGAGTATCAGCTCCTGAGGCAGACAGCTATCAAGGTGACCCAGCACCTGGGAATTGTTGGGGAGTGCAAT
GTGCAGTATGCCTTGAACCCTGAGTCTGAGCAGTATTACATCATTGAAGTGAATGCCAGGCTCTCTCGCA
GCTCTGCCCTGGCCAGTAAGGCCACAGGTTATCCACTGGCTTATGTGGCAGCCAAGCTAGCATTGGGCAT
CCCTTTGCCTGAGCTCAGGAACTCTGTGACAGGGGGTACAGCAGCCTTTGAACCCAGCGTGGATTATTGT
GTGGTGAAGATTCCTCGATGGGACCTTAGCAAGTTCCTGCGAGTCAGCACAAAGATTGGGAGCTGCATGA
AGAGCGTTGGTGAAGTCATGGGCATTGGGCGTTCATTTGAGGAGGCCTTCCAGAAGGCCCTGCGCATGGT
GGATGAGAACTGTGTGGGCTTTGATCACACAGTGAAACCAGTCAGCGATATGGAGTTGGAGACTCCAACA
GATAAGCGGATTTTTGTGGTGGCAGCTGCTTTGTGGGCTGGTTATTCAGTGGACCGCCTGTATGAGCTCA
CACGCATCGACCGCTGGTTCCTGCACCGAATGAAGCGTATCATCGCACATGCCCAGCTGCTAGAACAACA
CCGTGGACAGCCTTTGCCGCCAGACCTGCTGCAACAGGCCAAGTGTCTTGGCTTCTCAGACAAACAGATT
GCCCTTGCAGTTCTGAGCACAGAGCTGGCTGTTCGCAAGCTGCGTCAGGAACTGGGGATCTGTCCAGCAG
TGAAACAGATTGACACAGTTGCAGCTGAGTGGCCAGCCCAGACAAATTACCTATACCTAACGTATTGGGG
CACCACCCATGACCTCACCTTTCGAACACCTCATGTCCTAGTCCTTGGCTCTGGCGTCTACCGTATTGGC
TCTAGCGTTGAATTTGACTGGTGTGCTGTAGGCTGCATCCAGCAGCTCCGAAAGATGGGATATAAGACCA
TCATGGTGAACTATAACCCAGAGACAGTCAGCACCGACTATGACATGTGTGATCGACTCTACTTTGATGA
GATCTCTTTTGAGGTGGTGATGGACATCTATGAGCTCGAGAACCCTGAAGGTGTGATCCTATCCATGGGT
GGACAGCTGCCCAACAACATGGCCATGGCGTTGCATCGGCAGCAGTGCCGGGTGCTGGGCACCTCCCCTG
AAGCCATTGACTCGGCTGAGAACCGTTTCAAGTTTTCCCGGCTCCTTGACACCATTGGTATCAGCCAGCC
TCAGTGGAGGGAGCTCAGTGACCTCGAGTCTGCTCGCCAATTCTGCCAGACCGTGGGGTACCCCTGTGTG
GTGCGCCCCTCCTATGTGCTGAGCGGTGCTGCTATGAATGTGGCCTACACGGATGGAGACCTGGAGCGCT
TCCTGAGCAGCGCAGCAGCCGTCTCCAAAGAGCATCCCGTGGTCATCTCCAAGTTCATCCAGGAGGCTAA
GGAGATTGACGTGGATGCCGTGGCCTCTGATGGTGTGGTGGCAGCCATCGCCATCTCTGAGCATGTGGAG
AATGCAGGTGTGCATTCAGGTGATGCGACGCTGGTGACCCCCCCACAAGATATCACTGCCAAAACCCTGG
AGCGGATCAAAGCCATTGTGCATGCTGTGGGCCAGGAGCTACAGGTCACAGGACCCTTCAATCTGCAGCT
CATTGCCAAGGATGACCAGCTGAAAGTTATTGAATGCAACGTACGTGTCTCTCGCTCCTTCCCCTTCGTT
TCCAAGACACTGGGTGTGGACCTAGTAGCCTTGGCCACGCGGGTCATCATGGGGGAAGAAGTGGAACCTG
TGGGGCTAATGACTGGTTCTGGAGTTGTGGGAGTAAAGGTGCCTCAGTTCTCCTTCTCCCGCTTGGCGGG
TGCTGACGTGGTGTTGGGTGTGGAAATGACCAGTACTGGGGAGGTGGCCGGCTTTGGGGAGAGCCGCTGT
GAGGCATACCTCAAGGCCATGCTAAGCACTGGCTTTAAGATCCCCAAGAAGAATATCCTGCTGACCATTG
GCAGCTATAAGAACAAAAGCGAGCTGCTCCCAACTGTGCGGCTACTGGAGAGCCTGGGCTACAGCCTCTA
TGCCAGTCTCGCCACAGCTGACTTCTACACTGAGCATGGCGTCAAGGTAACAGCTGTGGACTGGCACTTT
GAGGAGGCTGTGGATGGTGAGTGCCCACCACAGCGGAGCATCCTGGAGCAGCTAGCTGAGAAAAACTTTG
AGCTGGTGATTAACCTGTCAATGCGTGGAGCTGGGGGCCGGCGTCTCTCTTCCTTTGTCACCAAGGGCTA
CCGCACCCGACGCTTGGCCGCTGACTTCTCCGTGCCCCTAATCATCGATATCAAGTGCACCAAACTCTTT
GTGGAGGCCCTAGGCCAGATCGGGCCAGCCCCTCCTTTGAAGGTGCATGTTGACTGTATGACCTCCCAAA
AGCTTGTGCGACTGCCGGGATTGATTGATGTCCATGTGCACCTGCGGGAACCAGGTGGGACACATAAGGA
GGACTTTGCTTCAGGCACAGCCGCTGCCCTGGCTGGGGGTATCACCATGGTGTGTGCCATGCCTAATACC
CGGCCCCCCATCATTGACGCCCCTGCTCTGGCCCTGGCCCAGAAGCTGGCAGAGGCTGGCGCCCGGTGCG
ACTTTGCGCTATTCCTTGGGGCCTCGTCTGAAAATGCAGGAACCTTGGGCACCGTGGCCGGGTCTGCAGC
CGGGCTGAAGCTTTACCTCAATGAGACCTTCTCTGAGCTGCGGCTGGACAGCGTGGTCCAGTGGATGGAG
CATTTCGAGACATGGCCCTCCCACCTCCCCATTGTGGCTCACGCGGAGCAGCAAACCGTGGCTGCTGTCC
TCATGGTGGCTCAGCTCACTCAGCGCTCAGTGCACATATGTCACGTGGCACGGAAGGAGGAGATCCTGCT
AATTAAAGCTGCAAAGGCACGGGGCTTGCCAGTGACCTGCGAGGTGGCTCCCCACCACCTGTTCCTAAGC
CATGATGACCTGGAGCGCCTGGGGCCTGGGAAGGGGGAGGTCCGGCCTGAGCTTGGCTCCCGCCAGGATG
TGGAAGCCCTGTGGGAGAACATGGCTGTCATCGACTGCTTTGCCTCAGACCATGCTCCCCATACCTTGGA
GGAGAAGTGTGGGTCCAGGCCCCCACCTGGGTTCCCAGGGTTAGAGACCATGCTGCCACTACTCCTGACG
GCTGTAAGCGAGGGCCGGCTCAGCCTGGACGACCTGCTGCAGCGATTGCACCACAATCCTCGGCGCATCT
TTCACCTGCCTCCGCAGGAGGACACCTATGTGGAGGTGGATCTGGAGCATGAGTGGACAATTCCCAGCCA
CATGCCCTTCTCCAAGGCCCACTGGACACCTTTTGAAGGGCAGAAAGTGAAGGGCACCGTCCGCCGTGTG
GTCCTGCGAGGGGAGGTTGCCTATATCGATGGGCAGGTTCTGGTACCCCCGGGCTATGGACAGGATGTAC
GGAAGTGGCCACAGGGGGCTGTTCCTCAGCTCCCACCCTCAGCCCCTGCCACTAGTGAGATGACCACGAC
ACCTGAAAGACCCCGCCGTGGCATCCCAGGGCTTCCTGATGGCCGCTTCCATCTGCCGCCCCGAATCCAT
CGAGCCTCCGACCCAGGTTTGCCAGCTGAGGAGCCAAAGGAGAAGTCCTCTCGGAAGGTAGCCGAGCCAG
AGCTGATGGGAACCCCTGATGGCACCTGCTACCCTCCACCACCAGTACCGAGACAGGCATCTCCCCAGAA
CCTGGGGACCCCTGGCTTGCTGCACCCCCAGACCTCACCCCTGCTGCACTCATTAGTGGGCCAACATATC
CTGTCCGTCCAGCAGTTCACCAAGGATCAGATGTCTCACCTGTTCAATGTGGCACACACACTGCGTATGA
TGGTGCAGAAGGAGCGGAGCCTCGACATCCTGAAGGGGAAGGTCATGGCCTCCATGTTCTATGAAGTGAG
CACACGGACCAGCAGCTCCTTTGCAGCAGCCATGGCCCGGCTGGGAGGTGCTGTGCTCAGCTTCTCGGAA
GCCACATCGTCCGTCCAGAAGGGCGAATCCCTGGCTGACTCCGTGCAGACCATGAGCTGCTATGCCGACG
TCGTCGTGCTCCGGCACCCCCAGCCTGGAGCAGTGGAGCTGGCCGCCAAGCACTGCCGGAGGCCAGTGAT
CAATGCTGGGGATGGGGTCGGAGAGCACCCCACCCAGGCCCTGCTGGACATCTTCACCATCCGTGAGGAG
CTGGGAACTGTCAATGGCATGACGATCACGATGGTGGGTGACCTGAAGCACGGACGCACAGTACATTCCC
TGGCCTGCCTGCTCACCCAGTATCGTGTCAGCCTGCGCTACGTGGCACCTCCCAGCCTGCGCATGCCACC
CACTGTGCGGGCCTTCGTGGCCTCCCGCGGCACCAAGCAGGAGGAATTCGAGAGCATTGAGGAGGCGCTG
CCTGACACTGATGTGCTCTACATGACTCGAATCCAGAAGGAACGATTTGGCTCTACCCAGGAGTACGAAG
CTTGCTTTGGTCAGTTCATCCTCACTCCCCACATCATGACCCGGGCCAAGAAGAAGATGGTGGTGATGCA
CCCGATGCCCCGTGTCAACGAGATAAGCGTGGAAGTGGACTCGGATCCCCGCGCAGCCTACTTCCGCCAG
GCTGAGAACGGCATGTACATCCGCATGGCTCTGTTAGCCACCGTGCTGGGCCGTTTCGACTACAAAGACG
ATGACGACAAGTAGGAATTCCTGCAGGCCTCGAGGGCCGGCGCGCCGCGGCCGCTACGTAAATTCCGCCC
CCCCCCCCCCTCTCCCTCCCCCCCCCCTAACGTTACTGGCCGAAGCCGCTTGGAATAAGGCCGGTGTGCG
TTTGTCTATATGTTATTTTCCACCATATTGCCGTCTTTTGGCAATGTGAGGGCCCGGAAACCTGGCCCTG
TCTTCTTGACGAGCATTCCTAGGGGTCTTTCCCCTCTCGCCAAAGGAATGCAAGGTCTGTTGAATGTCGT
GAAGGAAGCAGTTCCTCTGGAAGCTTCTTGAAGACAAACAACGTCTGTAGCGACCCTTTGCAGGCAGCGG
AACCCCCCACCTGGCGACAGGTGCCTCTGCGGCCAAAAGCCACGTGTATAAGATACACCTGCAAAGGCGG
CACAACCCCAGTGCCACGTTGTGAGTTGGATAGTTGTGGAAAGAGTCAAATGGCTCTCCTCAAGCGTATT
CAACAAGGGGCTGAAGGATGCCCAGAAGGTACCCCATTGTATGGGATCTGATCTGGGGCCTCGGTGCACA
TGCTTTACATGTGTTTAGTCGAGGTTAAAAAAACGTCTAGGCCCCCCGAACCACGGGGACGTGGTTTTCC
TTTGAAAAACACGATGATAATATGGCCACAACCATGGTTCCTTTGTCTCAAGAAGAATCCACCCTCATTG
AAAGAGCAACGGCTACAATCAACAGCATCCCCATCTCTGAAGACTACAGCGTCGCCAGCGCAGCTCTCTC
TAGCGACGGCCGCATCTTCACTGGTGTCAATGTATATCATTTTACTGGGGGACCTTGTGCAGAACTCGTG
GTGCTGGGCACTGCTGCTGCTGCGGCAGCTGGCAACCTGACTTGTATCGTCGCGATCGGAAATGAGAACA
GGGGCATCTTGAGCCCCTGCGGACGGTGCCGACAGGTGCTTCTCGATCTGCATCCTGGGATCAAAGCCAT
AGTGAAGGACAGTGATGGACAGCCGACGGCAGTTGGGATTCGTGAATTGCTGCCCTCTGGTTATGTGTGG
GAGGGCTAAGTCGACGATAAAATAAAAGATTTTATTTAGTCTCCAGAAAAAGGGGGGAATGAAAGACCCC
ACCTGTAGGTTTGGCAAGCTAGCTTAAGTAACGCCATTTTGCAAGGCATGGAAAAATACATAACTGAGAA
TAGAGAAGTTCAGATCAAGGTCAGGAACAGATGGAACAGCTGAATATGGGCCAAACAGGATATCTGTGGT
AAGCAGTTCCTGCCCCGGCTCAGGGCCAAGAACAGATGGAACAGCTGAATATGGGCCAAACAGGATATCT
GTGGTAAGCAGTTCCTGCCCCGGCTCAGGGCCAAGAACAGATGGTCCCCAGATGCGGTCCAGCCCTCAGC
AGTTTCTAGAGAACCATCAGATGTTTCCAGGGTGCCCCAAGGACCTGAAATGACCCTGTGCCTTATTTGA
ACTAACCAATCAGTTCGCTTCTCGCTTCTGTTCGCGCGCTTCTGCTCCCCGAGCTCAATAAAAGAGCCCA
CAACCCCTCACTCGGGGCGCCAGTCCTCCGATTGACTGAGTCGCCCGGGTACCCGTGTATCCAATAAACC
CTCTTGCAGTTGCATCCGACTTGTGGTCTCGCTGTTCCTTGGGAGGGTCTCCTCTGAGTGATTGACTACC
CGTCAGCGGGGGTCTTTCACATGCAGCATGTATCAAAATTAATTTGGTTTTTTTTCTTAAGTATTTACAT
TAAATGGCCATAGTTGCATTAATGAATCGGCCAACGCGCGGGGAGAGGCGGTTTGCGTATTGGGCGCTCT
TCCGCTTCCTCGCTCACTGACTCGCTGCGCTCGGTCGTTCGGCTGCGGCGAGCGGTATCAGCTCACTCAA
AGGCGGTAATACGGTTATCCACAGAATCAGGGGATAACGCAGGAAAGAACATGTGAGCAAAAGGCCAGCA
AAAGGCCAGGAACCGTAAAAAGGCCGCGTTGCTGGCGTTTTTCCATAGGCTCCGCCCCCCTGACGAGCAT
CACAAAAATCGACGCTCAAGTCAGAGGTGGCGAAACCCGACAGGACTATAAAGATACCAGGCGTTTCCCC
CTGGAAGCTCCCTCGTGCGCTCTCCTGTTCCGACCCTGCCGCTTACCGGATACCTGTCCGCCTTTCTCCC
TTCGGGAAGCGTGGCGCTTTCTCATAGCTCACGCTGTAGGTATCTCAGTTCGGTGTAGGTCGTTCGCTCC
AAGCTGGGCTGTGTGCACGAACCCCCCGTTCAGCCCGACCGCTGCGCCTTATCCGGTAACTATCGTCTTG
AGTCCAACCCGGTAAGACACGACTTATCGCCACTGGCAGCAGCCACTGGTAACAGGATTAGCAGAGCGAG
GTATGTAGGCGGTGCTACAGAGTTCTTGAAGTGGTGGCCTAACTACGGCTACACTAGAAGAACAGTATTT
GGTATCTGCGCTCTGCTGAAGCCAGTTACCTTCGGAAAAAGAGTTGGTAGCTCTTGATCCGGCAAACAAA
CCACCGCTGGTAGCGGTGGTTTTTTTGTTTGCAAGCAGCAGATTACGCGCAGAAAAAAAGGATCTCAAGA
AGATCCTTTGATCTTTTCTACGGGGTCTGACGCTCAGTGGAACGAAAACTCACGTTAAGGGATTTTGGTC
ATGAGATTATCAAAAAGGATCTTCACCTAGATCCTTTTGCGGCCGGCCGCAAATCAATCTAAAGTATATA
TGAGTAAACTTGGTCTGACAGTTACCAATGCTTAATCAGTGAGGCACCTATCTCAGCGATCTGTCTATTT
CGTTCATCCATAGTTGCCTGACTCCCCGTCGTGTAGATAACTACGATACGGGAGGGCTTACCATCTGGCC
CCAGTGCTGCAATGATACCGCGAGACCCACGCTCACCGGCTCCAGATTTATCAGCAATAAACCAGCCAGC
CGGAAGGGCCGAGCGCAGAAGTGGTCCTGCAACTTTATCCGCCTCCATCCAGTCTATTAATTGTTGCCGG
GAAGCTAGAGTAAGTAGTTCGCCAGTTAATAGTTTGCGCAACGTTGTTGCCATTGCTACAGGCATCGTGG
TGTCACGCTCGTCGTTTGGTATGGCTTCATTCAGCTCCGGTTCCCAACGATCAAGGCGAGTTACATGATC
CCCCATGTTGTGCAAAAAAGCGGTTAGCTCCTTCGGTCCTCCGATCGTTGTCAGAAGTAAGTTGGCCGCA
GTGTTATCACTCATGGTTATGGCAGCACTGCATAATTCTCTTACTGTCATGCCATCCGTAAGATGCTTTT
CTGTGACTGGTGAGTACTCAACCAAGTCATTCTGAGAATAGTGTATGCGGCGACCGAGTTGCTCTTGCCC
GGCGTCAATACGGGATAATACCGCGCCACATAGCAGAACTTTAAAAGTGCTCATCATTGGAAAACGTTCT
TCGGGGCGAAAACTCTCAAGGATCTTACCGCTGTTGAGATCCAGTTCGATGTAACCCACTCGTGCACCCA
ACTGATCTTCAGCATCTTTTACTTTCACCAGCGTTTCTGGGTGAGCAAAAACAGGAAGGCAAAATGCCGC
AAAAAAGGGAATAAGGGCGACACGGAAATGTTGAATACTCATACTCTTCCTTTTTCAATATTATTGAAGC
ATTTATCAGGGTTATTGTCTCATGAGCGGATACATATTTGAATGTATTTAGAAAAATAAACAAATAGGGG
TTCCGCGCACATTTC
